>Addgene plasmid #236994 | CCDC6-HaloTag Vector | addgene full sequence | sequence record 471655 | Addgene NGS Result
GGCATGCAAGCTGATTTGGCTGCTGCCACCGCTGAGCAAGGCCGCTTCGAGCAGACATGATAAGATACAT
TGATGAGTTTGGACAAACCACAACTAGAATGCAGTGAAAAAAATGCTTTATTTGTGAAATTTGTGATGCT
ATTGCTTTATTTGTAACCATTATAAGCTGCAATAAACAAGTTAACAACAACAATTGCATTCATTTTATGT
TTCAGGTTCAGGGGGAGATGTGGGAGGTTTTTTTAAGCAAGTAAAACCTCTACAAATGTGGTAAAATCTT
AATTAAGAATTCTAATATAACTTCGTATAGCATACATTATACGAAGTTATGGATCCACTGTTGACAATTA
ATCATCGGCATAGTATATCGGCATAGTATAATACGACAAGGTGAGGAACTAAACCCAGGAGGCAGATCAT
GATTGAACAAGATGGATTGCACGCAGGTTCTCCGGCCGCTTGGGTGGAGAGGCTATTCGGCTATGACTGG
GCACAACAGACAATCGGCTGCTCTGATGCCGCCGTGTTCCGGCTGTCAGCGCAGGGGCGCCCGGTTCTTT
TTGTCAAGACCGACCTGTCCGGTGCCCTGAATGAACTGCAGGACGAGGCAGCGCGGCTATCGTGGCTGGC
CACGACGGGCGTTCCTTGCGCAGCTGTGCTCGACGTTGTCACTGAAGCGGGAAGGGACTGGCTGCTATTG
GGCGAAGTGCCGGGGCAGGATCTCCTGTCATCTCACCTTGCTCCTGCCGAGAAAGTATCCATCATGGCTG
ATGCAATGCGGCGGCTGCATACGCTTGATCCGGCTACCTGCCCATTCGACCACCAAGCGAAACATCGCAT
CGAGCGAGCACGTACTCGGATGGAAGCCGGTCTTGTCGATCAGGATGATCTGGACGAAGAGCATCAGGGG
CTCGCGCCAGCCGAACTGTTCGCCAGGCTCAAGGCGCGCATGCCCGACGGCGAGGATCTCGTCGTGACCC
ATGGCGATGCCTGCTTGCCGAATATCATGGTGGAAAATGGCCGCTTTTCTGGATTCATCGACTGTGGCCG
GCTGGGTGTGGCGGACCGCTATCAGGACATAGCGTTGGCTACCCGTGATATTGCTGAAGAGCTTGGCGGC
GAATGGGCTGACCGCTTCCTCGTGCTTTACGGTATCGCCGCTCCCGATTCGCAGCGCATCGCCTTCTATC
GCCTTCTTGACGAGTTCTTCTGATTCGAAATGACCGACCAAGCGACGCCCAACCGGTATCAGCTCACTCA
AAGGCGGTAATACGGTTATCCACAGAATCAGGGGATAACGCAGGAAAGAACATGTGAGCAAAAGGCCAGC
AAAAGGCCAGGAACCGTAAAAAGGCCGCGTTGCTGGCGTTTTTCCATAGGCTCCGCCCCCCTGACGAGCA
TCACAAAAATCGACGCTCAAGTCAGAGGTGGCGAAACCCGACAGGACTATAAAGATACCAGGCGTTTCCC
CCTGGAAGCTCCCTCGTGCGCTCTCCTGTTCCGACCCTGCCGCTTACCGGATACCTGTCCGCCTTTCTCC
CTTCGGGAAGCGTGGCGCTTTCTCATAGCTCACGCTGTAGGTATCTCAGTTCGGTGTAGGTCGTTCGCTC
CAAGCTGGGCTGTGTGCACGAACCCCCCGTTCAGCCCGACCGCTGCGCCTTATCCGGTAACTATCGTCTT
GAGTCCAACCCGGTAAGACACGACTTATCGCCACTGGCAGCAGCCACTGGTAACAGGATTAGCAGAGCGA
GGTATGTAGGCGGTGCTACAGAGTTCTTGAAGTGGTGGCCTAACTACGGCTACACTAGAAGGACAGTATT
TGGTATCTGCGCTCTGCTGAAGCCAGTTACCTTCGGAAAAAGAGTTGGTAGCTCTTGATCCGGCAAACAA
ACCACCGCTGGTAGCGGTGGTTTTTTTGTTTGCAAGCAGCAGATTACGCGCAGAAAAAAAGGATTTCAAG
AAGATCCTTTGATCTTTTCTACGGGGTCTGACGCTCAGTGGAACGAAAACTCACGTTAAGGGATTTTGGT
CATGAGATTATCAAAAAGGATCTTCACCTAGATCCTTTTATAGTCCGGAATCGTCACACAAAAAACCAAC
ACACAGATGTAATGAAAATAAAGATATTTTATTGCGGCCATCGTGATGGCTAGAGTTTAGCCCTCCCACA
CATAACCAGAGGGCAGCAATTCACGAATCCCAACTGCCGTCGGCTGTCCATCACTGTCCTTCACTATGGC
TTTGATCCCAGGATGCAGATCGAGAAGCACCTGTCGGCACCGTCCGCAGGGGCTCAAGATGCCCCTGTTC
TCATTTCCGATCGCGACGATACAAGTCAGGTTGCCAGCTGCCGCAGCAGCAGCAGTGCCCAGCACCACGA
GTTCTGCACAAGGTCCCCCAGTAAAATGATATACATTGACACCAGTGAAGATGCGGCCGTCGCTAGAGAG
AGCTGCGCTGGCGACGCTGTAGTCTTCAGAGATGGGGATGCTGTTGATTGTAGCCGTTGCTCTTTCAATG
AGGGTGGATTCTTCTTGAGACAAAGGCTTGGCCATGGTGGCGCTAGTGTCAGAAGAATCGAGCTTTTTGC
AAAAGCCTAGGCCTCCAAAAAAGCCTCCTCACTACTTCTGGAATAGCTCAGAGGCCGAGGCGGCCTCGGC
CTCTGCATAAATAAAAAAAATTAGTCAGCCATGGGGCGGAGAATGGGCGGAACTGGGCGGAGTTAGGGGC
GGGATGGGCGGAGTTAGGGGCGGGACTATGGTTGCTGACTAATTGAGATGCATGCTTTGCATACTTCTGC
CTGCTGGGGAGCCTGGGGACTTTCCACACCTGGTTGCTGACTAATTGAGATGCATGCTTTGCATACTTCT
GCCTGCTGGGGAGCCTGGGGACTTTCCACACCCTAACTGACACACATTCCACAGCTGGTTCTTTCCGCCT
CAGAAGGTACCTAACCAAGTTCCTCTTTCAGAGGTTATTTCAGGCCATGGTGCTGCGCAAGACGCGTTAA
TTAAGACGTCGGCAGTGAAAAAAATGCTTTATTTGTGAAATTTGTGATGCTATTGCTTTATTTGTAACCA
TTATAAGCTGCAATAAACAAGTTAACAACAACAATTGCATTCATTTTATGTTTCAGGTTCAGGGGGAGGT
GTGGGAGGTTTTTTAAAGCAAGTAAAACCTCTACAAATGTGGTATGGCTGATTATGATCCGCGGCCGCAA
TACGTCGACGTTATCAGCTGACTTCGTACGAGAGCCTAGGATTATGGCGCGCCACTAGTTATTAATAGTA
ATCAATTACGGGGTCATTAGTTCATAGCCCATATATGGAGTTCCGCGTTACATAACTTACGGTAAATGGC
CCGCCTGGCTGACCGCCCAACGACCCCCGCCCATTGACGTCAATAATGACGTATGTTCCCATAGTAACGC
CAATAGGGACTTTCCATTGACGTCAATGGGTGGAGTATTTACGGTAAACTGCCCACTTGGCAGTACATCA
AGTGTATCATATGCCAAGTCCGCCCCCTATTGACGTCAATGACGGTAAATGGCCCGCCTGGCATTATGCC
CAGTACATGACCTTACGGGACTTTCCTACTTGGCAGTACATCTACGTATTAGTCATCGCTATTACCATGG
TGATGCGGTTTTGGCAGTACACCAATGGGCGTGGATAGCGGTTTGACTCACGGGGATTTCCAAGTCTCCA
CCCCATTGACGTCAATGGGAGTTTGTTTTGGCACCAAAATCAACGGGACTTTCCAAAATGTCGTAATAAC
CCCGCCCCGTTGACGCAAATGGGCGGTAGGCGTGTACGGTGGGAGGTCTATATAAGCAGAGCTGGTTTAG
TGAACCGTCAGATCACTAGAAGCTTTATTGCGGTAGTTTATCACAGTTAAATTGCTAACGCAGTCAGTGC
TTCTGACACAACAGTCTCGAACTTAAGCTGCAGAAGTTGGTCGTGAGGCACTGGGCAGGTAAGTATCAAG
GTTACAAGACAGGTTTAAGGAGACCAATAGAAACTGGGCTTGTCGAGACAGAGAAGACTCTTGCGTTTCT
GATAGGCACCTATTGGTCTTACTGACATCCACTTTGCCTTTCTCTCCACAGGTGTCCACTCCCAGTTCAA
TTACAGCTCTTAAGGCTAGAGTATTAATACGACTCACTATAGGGCTAGCGATCGCC
[1422 nt withheld, positions 4187-5608]
GTTTCTCTCGAGCCAACCACTGAGGATCTGTACTTTCAGAGCGATAACGATGGATCCGAAATCGGTACTG
GCTTTCCATTCGACCCCCATTATGTGGAAGTCCTGGGCGAGCGCATGCACTACGTCGATGTTGGTCCGCG
CGATGGCACCCCTGTGCTGTTCCTGCACGGTAACCCGACCTCCTCCTACGTGTGGCGCAACATCATCCCG
CATGTTGCACCGACCCATCGCTGCATTGCTCCAGACCTGATCGGTATGGGCAAATCCGACAAACCAGACC
TGGGTTATTTCTTCGACGACCACGTCCGCTTCATGGATGCCTTCATCGAAGCCCTGGGTCTGGAAGAGGT
CGTCCTGGTCATTCACGACTGGGGCTCCGCTCTGGGTTTCCACTGGGCCAAGCGCAATCCAGAGCGCGTC
AAAGGTATTGCATTTATGGAGTTCATCCGCCCTATCCCGACCTGGGACGAATGGCCAGAATTTGCCCGCG
AGACCTTCCAGGCCTTCCGCACCACCGACGTCGGCCGCAAGCTGATCATCGATCAGAACGTTTTTATCGA
GGGTACGCTGCCGATGGGTGTCGTCCGCCCGCTGACTGAAGTCGAGATGGACCATTACCGCGAGCCGTTC
CTGAATCCTGTTGACCGCGAGCCACTGTGGCGCTTCCCAAACGAGCTGCCAATCGCCGGTGAGCCAGCGA
ACATCGTCGCGCTGGTCGAAGAATACATGGACTGGCTGCACCAGTCCCCTGTCCCGAAGCTGCTGTTCTG
GGGCACCCCAGGCGTTCTGATCCCACCGGCCGAAGCCGCTCGCCTGGCCAAAAGCCTGCCTAACTGCAAG
GCTGTGGACATCGGCCCGGGTCTGAATCTGCTGCAAGAAGACAACCCGGACCTGATCGGCAGCGAGATCG
CGCGCTGGCTGTCTACTCTGGAGATTTCCGGTTAATAGAATTCTAGAGTCGACCTGCA
Features (pLannotate 1.2.2; 19 found; start..end, strand, type, name):
     61..182     -  polyA_signal   SV40 poly(A) signal: SV40 polyadenylation signal
    205..273     -  CDS            large T antigen (fragment): large T antigen from SV40 (simian virus 40)
    297..330     +  protein_bind   loxP: Cre-mediated recombination occurs in the 8-bp core sequence (GCATACAT). Cre recombinase
    340..387     +  promoter       EM7 promoter: synthetic bacterial promoter&nbsp
    419..1210    +  CDS            neo: KKA2_KLEPN - Also known as kan, nptII. Experimental evidence at protein level: Swiss-Prot protein existence level 1. Resistance to kanamycin, neomycin, paromomycin, ribostamycin, butirosin and gentamicin B. From Klebsiella pneumoniae.
   1371..1959    -  rep_origin     ori: high-copy-number ColE1/pMB1/pBR322/pUC origin of replication
   2085..2133    -  polyA_signal   poly(A) signal: synthetic polyadenylation signal
   2157..2555    -  CDS            BSD: blasticidin S deaminase; Aspergillus terreus BSD; confers resistance to blasticidin
   2586..2943    -  promoter       SV40 promoter: SV40 enhancer and early promoter
   3022..3103    -  polyA_signal   SV40 poly(A) signal: SV40 polyadenylation signal
   3126..3209    -  CDS            large T antigen (fragment): large T antigen from SV40 (simian virus 40)
   3274..3639    +  enhancer       CMV enhancer: human cytomegalovirus immediate early enhancer
   3641..3840    +  promoter       CMV promoter: human cytomegalovirus (CMV) immediate early promoter
   3979..4111    +  intron         chimeric intron: chimera between introns from human β-globin and immunoglobulin heavy chain genes
   4155..4173    +  promoter       T7 promoter: promoter for bacteriophage T7 RNA polymerase
   4187..5608    +  CDS            CCDC6 (sequence withheld): CCDC6_HUMAN - Also known as D10S170, TST1. Experimental evidence at protein level: Swiss-Prot protein existence level 1. From Homo sapiens (Human).
   5630..5650    +  CDS            TEV site: tobacco etch virus (TEV) protease recognition and cleavage site
   5666..6549    +  CDS            HaloTag® (fragment): modified bacterial dehalogenase that forms covalent bonds with chloroalkane derivatives
   6560..12      +  misc_feature   MCS (fragment) (across the origin): pUC18/19 multiple cloning site
