[The description below was written by a language model from this plasmid's Addgene catalogue record and pLannotate feature annotations shown in this document.]
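Description:
CCDC6-HaloTag Vector is a mammalian expression plasmid built on the pFN222K HaloTag CMV-Blast BiBRET backbone, designed to produce human CCDC6 fused at its C terminus to HaloTag. It is propagated in E. coli as a high-copy plasmid through a ColE1/pUC-type origin. Bacterial selection is with kanamycin, provided by a neo/nptII aminoglycoside phosphotransferase gene driven by the synthetic bacterial EM7 promoter. For selection in mammalian cells, a separate cassette places the blasticidin S deaminase gene (BSD) under the SV40 enhancer/early promoter and ends it with a synthetic polyadenylation signal. A single loxP site is annotated just upstream of the EM7 promoter, but the record does not explain its role.

The expression unit begins with the human cytomegalovirus immediate-early enhancer and promoter, followed by a chimeric β-globin/immunoglobulin intron, an element generally included to improve transcript processing and expression. A T7 promoter sits immediately before the coding region and would allow transcription by T7 RNA polymerase. The wild-type CCDC6 open reading frame is followed by a TEV protease recognition site and then HaloTag, a modified bacterial dehalogenase that binds chloroalkane ligands covalently. The TEV site lies between the two, so the tag could be cleaved from CCDC6. An SV40 polyadenylation signal lies a short distance downstream of the fusion across the plasmid origin, but it is annotated on the opposite strand, as is a second copy upstream of the CMV enhancer.

The stated purpose is CMV-driven expression of the CCDC6-HaloTag fusion in mammalian cells. The backbone name suggests use in BRET-type assays, where a ligand-labelled HaloTag typically acts as energy acceptor, although the record does not describe a specific application.
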