Addgene plasmid #236994: CCDC6-HaloTag Vector
Purpose: Express CCDC6-HaloTag(R) Fusion Protein in Mammalian Cells under a CMV promoter
Depositing lab: Promega Corporation.
Backbone
  Vector backbone: pFN222K HaloTag(R) CMV-Blast BiBRET Vector
  Vector type: Mammalian Expression
  Selectable markers: Blasticidin
Growth in bacteria
  Bacterial resistance: Kanamycin, 50 μg/mL
  Growth temperature: 37°C
  Growth strain: DH5alpha
  Copy number: High Copy
Gene/Insert
  Gene/Insert name: CCDC6
  Species: H. sapiens (human)
  Mutation: None
  Entrez Gene: CCDC6 (a.k.a. D10S170, H4, PTC, PTC1, TPC, TST1)
  Promoter: CMV
  Tag / fusion protein: HaloTag (R) (C terminal on backbone)
  Cloning method: Other
Terms and licenses: Academic/Nonprofit Terms; Industry Terms
How to cite: CCDC6-HaloTag Vector was a gift from Promega Corporation (Addgene plasmid # 236994 ; http://n2t.net/addgene:236994 ; RRID:Addgene_236994)
