>Addgene plasmid #236994 | CCDC6-HaloTag Vector | depositor partial sequence | sequence record 470478 | CCDC6-HaloTag Vector sequence 1435 bps
GCGATCGCC
[1422 nt withheld, positions 10-1431]
GTTT
